Addgene plasmid #74874: pGWB540
Purpose: (Empty Backbone) Gateway cloning compatible binary vector for C-terminal fusion with eYFP (no promoter).
Depositing lab: Tsuyoshi Nakagawa. Depositing organization: Shimane University. Publication: Improved Gateway binary vectors: high-performance vectors for creation of fusion constructs in transgenic analysis of plants. Nakagawa T, Suzuki T, Murata S, Nakamura S, Hino T, Maeo K, Tabata R, Kawai T, Tanaka K, Niwa Y, Watanabe Y, Nakamura K, Kimura T, Ishiguro S. Biosci Biotechnol Biochem. 2007 Aug;71(8):2095-100. Epub 2007 Aug 7. 10.1271/bbb.70216 PubMed 17690442.
Backbone
  Vector backbone: pPZP221
  Backbone manufacturer: Hajdukiewicz P., Svab Z. and Maliga P.
  Backbone size (bp): 8500
  Modifications to backbone: gentamycin-resistant marker was removed and hygromycin-resistant marker (NOS promoter:HPT:NOS terminator) was inserted
  Vector type: Plant Expression
  Promoter: No Promoter
  Selectable markers: Hygromycin
Growth in bacteria
  Bacterial resistance: Chloramphenicol and Spectinomycin, 25 & 50 μg/mL
  Growth temperature: 37°C
  Growth strain: ccdB Survival
  Copy number: High Copy
Gene/Insert
  Cloning method: Gateway Cloning
Terms and licenses: Academic/Nonprofit Terms; Industry Terms: Not Available to Industry
How to cite: pGWB540 was a gift from Tsuyoshi Nakagawa (Addgene plasmid # 74874 ; http://n2t.net/addgene:74874 ; RRID:Addgene_74874)
