[The description below was written by a language model from this plasmid's Addgene catalogue record and pLannotate feature annotations shown in this document.]
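Description:
pGWB540 is an empty Gateway destination binary vector for plant transformation, built on the pPZP221 backbone and designed to create promoterless C-terminal fusions to eYFP. The sequenced plasmid is 11,882 bp. Outside the T-DNA it carries a ColE1/pMB1-type origin with a bom site for high-copy replication in E. coli. It also has the pVS1 oriV, RepA and StaA functions, which support replication and stable maintenance in Agrobacterium. Bacterial selection relies on the aadA spectinomycin/streptomycin resistance gene. Only a short remnant of the original gentamicin marker is annotated, consistent with the recorded backbone modification.

Between the nopaline-type right and left border repeats lies the Gateway cassette: attR1 and attR2 flanking a chloramphenicol resistance gene and the ccdB toxin gene. This explains the chloramphenicol co-selection and the need for a ccdB-tolerant host strain for the unrecombined vector. Immediately downstream of attR2 are the EYFP coding sequence and a NOS terminator. An LR reaction with an entry clone replaces the CmR/ccdB cassette with the sequence of interest, which can be placed in frame with EYFP. Because no promoter lies upstream of attR1, the user must supply one in the entry clone, typically a genomic fragment containing a gene's own promoter and coding region, so that the fusion protein is expressed under native regulation.

The T-DNA also contains a NOS promoter:HPT:NOS terminator cassette in the opposite orientation near the left border, conferring hygromycin resistance for selecting transformed plants. Residual lacZα, lac promoter and Tn5 transposase fragments are cloning remnants. The vector is suited to localisation and expression analysis of fluorescent fusion proteins in transgenic plants.
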