Features (pLannotate 1.2.2; 30 found; start..end, strand, type, name):
     54..78      -  misc_feature   RB T-DNA repeat: right border repeat from nopaline C58 T-DNA
    144..298     -  CDS            lacZα (fragment): LacZα fragment of β-galactosidase; lacZ fragment
    301..331     -  misc_feature   MCS (fragment): pUC18/19 multiple cloning site
    338..462     +  protein_bind   attR1: mutant version of attR; recombination site for the Gateway® LR reaction LR Clonase™
    499..529     +  promoter       lac UV5 promoter: E. coli lac promoter with an "up" mutation
    554..582     +  promoter       cat promoter (fragment): promoter of the E. coli cat gene encoding chloramphenicol acetyltransferase
    583..1242    +  CDS            CmR: chloramphenicol acetyltransferase; cat; confers resistance to chloramphenicol
   1421..1579    +  CDS            ccdA (fragment): CCDA_ECO57 - Also known as H, letA. Experimental evidence at protein level: Swiss-Prot protein existence level 1. Antitoxin component of a type II toxin-antitoxin (TA) system which inhibits the post-segregational killing (PSK) of plasmid-free cells, also referred to as a plasmid addiction system. Binds to and blocks the activity of CcdB; will also remove bound CcdB protein from the CcdB-GyrA complex by forming a CcdA-CcdB complex, a process termed rejuvenation. Functions as a transcriptional corepressor for the ccdAB operon, repression also requires CcdB (By similarity). From Escherichia coli
   1584..1886    +  CDS            ccdB: CCDB_ECOLI - Also known as G, letB, letD. Experimental evidence at protein level: Swiss-Prot protein existence level 1. Toxic component of a type II toxin-antitoxin (TA) system, functioning in plasmid maintainence. Responsible for the post- segregational killing (PSK) of plasmid-free cells, also referred to as a plasmid addiction system. Half-life of over 2 hours. Cell killing by CcdB is accompanied by filamentation, defects in chromosome and plasmid segregation, defects in cell division, formation of anucleate cells, decreased DNA synthesis and plasmid loss. Interferes with the activity of DN
   1930..2054    -  protein_bind   attR2: mutant version of attR; recombination site for the Gateway® LR reaction LR Clonase™
   2065..2781    +  CDS            EYFP: EYFP is a basic (constitutively fluorescent) green/yellow fluorescent protein published in 1996, derived from Aequorea victoria. It is reported to be a very rapidly-maturing weak dimer with high acid sensitivity.
   2803..3055    +  terminator     NOS terminator: nopaline synthase terminator and poly(A) signal
   3111..3133    -  protein_bind   lac operator (fragment): The lac repressor binds to the lac operator to inhibit transcription in E. coli. This inhibition can be relieved by adding lactose or isopropyl-β-D-thiogalactopyranoside (IPTG). lac repressor encoded by lacI
   3137..3167    -  promoter       lac promoter: promoter for the E. coli lac operon
   3182..3203    -  protein_bind   CAP binding site: CAP binding activates transcription in the presence of cAMP. E. coli catabolite activator protein
   3239..3491    -  terminator     NOS terminator: nopaline synthase terminator and poly(A) signal
   3642..4667    -  CDS            HygR: aminoglycoside phosphotransferase from E. coli; aph(4)-Ia; confers resistance to hygromycin
   4719..4898    -  promoter       NOS promoter: nopaline synthase promoter
   4978..5307    -  CDS            tnpA (fragment): TN5P_ECOLX - Also known as tnp. Experimental evidence at protein level: Swiss-Prot protein existence level 1. Mediates transposition of transposon Tn5 by a 'cut and paste' mechanism. First, the monomeric transposase binds the 19 bp inverted DNA repeats flanking the transposon. Then, dimerization of the DNA- bound transposase creates a synaptic DNA complex. After nicking of the first DNA strand, excision of the transposon proceeds through a series of intermediates. The transposase then mediates the insertion of the transposon at a new site by strand transfer. The activity of the wild- type tran
   5404..5428    -  misc_feature   LB T-DNA repeat: left border repeat from nopaline C58 T-DNA
   5687..5710    +  promoter       Pc promoter (fragment): intI1 (promoter lies within the coding sequence); class 1 integron promoter
   5886..5942    +  CDS            GmR (fragment): gentamycin acetyltransferase; aacC1; confers resistance to gentamycin
   5953..6740    +  CDS            SmR (fragment): aminoglycoside adenylyltransferase (Murphy, 1985); aadA; confers resistance to spectinomycin and streptomycin
   6986..7574    +  rep_origin     ori: high-copy-number ColE1/pMB1/pBR322/pUC origin of replication
   7760..7900    -  misc_feature   bom: basis of mobility region from pBR322
   8002..8041    -  CDS            rop (fragment): Rop protein, which maintains plasmids at low copy number; rop
   8244..8438    -  rep_origin     pVS1 oriV: origin of replication for the Pseudomonas plasmid pVS1 (Heeb et al., 2000)
   8504..9577    -  CDS            pVS1 RepA: replication protein from the Pseudomonas plasmid pVS1 (Heeb et al., 2000)
  10006..10635   -  CDS            pVS1 StaA: stability protein from the Pseudomonas plasmid pVS1 (Heeb et al., 2000)
  11195..11596   -  CDS            Y4CG_SINFN (fragment): Protein inferred from homology: Swiss-Prot protein existence level 3. From Sinorhizobium fredii (strain NBRC 101917 / NGR234).
>Addgene plasmid #74874 | pGWB540 | depositor full sequence | sequence record 141549 | pGWB540 sequence 11882 bps
TTTCACGCCCTTTTAAATATCCGATTATTCTAATAAACGCTCTTTTCTCTTAGGTTTACCCGCCAATATA
TCCTGTCAAACACTGATAGTTTAAACTGAAGGCGGGAAACGACAATCTGATCCAAGCTCAAGCTGCTCTA
GCATTCGCCATTCAGGCTGCGCAACTGTTGGGAAGGGCGATCGGTGCGGGCCTCTTCGCTATTACGCCAG
CTGGCGAAAGGGGGATGTGCTGCAAGGCGATTAAGTTGGGTAACGCCAGGGTTTTCCCAGTCACGACGTT
GTAAAACGACGGCCAGTGCCAAGCTTGCATGCCTGCAGGTCGACTCTAGAGTTATCAACAAGTTTGTACA
AAAAAGCTGAACGAGAAACGTAAAATGATATAAATATCAATATATTAAATTAGATTTTGCATAAAAAACA
GACTACATAATACTGTAAAACACAACATATCCAGTCACTATGGCGGCCCCTCGAGGGGCCGCATTAGGCA
CCCCAGGCTTTACACTTTATGCTTCCGGCTCGTATAATGTGTGGATTTTGAGTTAGGATCCGGCGAGATT
TTCAGGAGCTAAGGAAGCTAAAATGGAGAAAAAAATCACTGGATATACCACCGTTGATATATCCCAATGG
CATCGTAAAGAACATTTTGAGGCATTTCAGTCAGTTGCTCAATGTACCTATAACCAGACCGTTCAGCTGG
ATATTACGGCCTTTTTAAAGACCGTAAAGAAAAATAAGCACAAGTTTTATCCGGCCTTTATTCACATTCT
TGCCCGCCTGATGAATGCTCATCCGGAATTCCGTATGGCAATGAAAGACGGTGAGCTGGTGATATGGGAT
AGTGTTCACCCTTGTTACACCGTTTTCCATGAGCAAACTGAAACGTTTTCATCGCTCTGGAGTGAATACC
ACGACGATTTCCGGCAGTTTCTACACATATATTCGCAAGATGTGGCGTGTTACGGTGAAAACCTGGCCTA
TTTCCCTAAAGGGTTTATTGAGAATATGTTTTTCGTCTCAGCCAATCCCTGGGTGAGTTTCACCAGTTTT
GATTTAAACGTGGCCAATATGGACAACTTCTTCGCCCCCGTTTTCACCATGGGCAAATATTATACGCAAG
GCGACAAGGTGCTGATGCCGCTGGCGATTCAGGTTCATCATGCCGTCTGTGATGGCTTCCATGTCGGCAG
AATGCTTAATGAATTACAACAGTACTGCGATGAGTGGCAGGGCGGGGCGTAAAGATCTGGATCCGGCTTA
CTAAAAGCCAGATAACAGTATGCGTATTTGCGCGCTGATTTTTGCGGTATAAGAATATATACTGATATGT
ATACCCGAAGTATGTCAAAAAGAGGTGTGCTATGAAGCAGCGTATTACAGTGACAGTTGACAGCGACAGC
TATCAGTTGCTCAAGGCATATATGATGTCAATATCTCCGGTCTGGTAAGCACAACCATGCAGAATGAAGC
CCGTCGTCTGCGTGCCGAACGCTGGAAAGCGGAAAATCAGGAAGGGATGGCTGAGGTCGCCCGGTTTATT
GAAATGAACGGCTCTTTTGCTGACGAGAACAGGGACTGGTGAAATGCAGTTTAAGGTTTACACCTATAAA
AGAGAGAGCCGTTATCGTCTGTTTGTGGATGTACAGAGTGATATTATTGACACGCCCGGGCGACGGATGG
TGATCCCCCTGGCCAGTGCACGTCTGCTGTCAGATAAAGTCTCCCGTGAACTTTACCCGGTGGTGCATAT
CGGGGATGAAAGCTGGCGCATGATGACCACCGATATGGCCAGTGTGCCGGTCTCCGTTATCGGGGAAGAA
GTGGCTGATCTCAGCCACCGCGAAAATGACATCAAAAACGCCATTAACCTGATGTTCTGGGGAATATAAA
TGTCAGGCTCCCTTATACACAGCCAGTCTGCAGGTCGACCATAGTGACTGGATATGTTGTGTTTTACAGT
ATTATGTAGTCTGTTTTTTATGCAAAATCTAATTTAATATATTGATATTTATATCATTTTACGTTTCTCG
TTCAGCTTTCTTGTACAAAGTGGTTGATAACAGCATGGTGAGCAAGGGCGAGGAGCTGTTCACCGGGGTG
GTGCCCATCCTGGTCGAGCTGGACGGCGACGTAAACGGCCACAAGTTCAGCGTGTCCGGCGAGGGCGAGG
GCGATGCCACCTACGGCAAGCTGACCCTGAAGTTCATCTGCACCACCGGCAAGCTGCCCGTGCCCTGGCC
CACCCTCGTGACCACCTTCGGCTACGGCCTGCAGTGCTTCGCCCGCTACCCCGACCACATGAAGCAGCAC
GACTTCTTCAAGTCCGCCATGCCCGAAGGCTACGTCCAGGAGCGCACCATCTTCTTCAAGGACGACGGCA
ACTACAAGACCCGCGCCGAGGTGAAGTTCGAGGGCGACACCCTGGTGAACCGCATCGAGCTGAAGGGCAT
CGACTTCAAGGAGGACGGCAACATCCTGGGGCACAAGCTGGAGTACAACTACAACAGCCACAACGTCTAT
ATCATGGCCGACAAGCAGAAGAACGGCATCAAGGTGAACTTCAAGATCCGCCACAACATCGAGGACGGCA
GCGTGCAGCTCGCCGACCACTACCAGCAGAACACCCCCATCGGCGACGGCCCCGTGCTGCTGCCCGACAA
CCACTACCTGAGCTACCAGTCCGCCCTGAGCAAAGACCCCAACGAGAAGCGCGATCACATGGTCCTGCTG
GAGTTCGTGACCGCCGCCGGGATCACTCTCGGCATGGACGAGCTGTACAAGGCTTAGAGCTCGAATTTCC
CCGATCGTTCAAACATTTGGCAATAAAGTTTCTTAAGATTGAATCCTGTTGCCGGTCTTGCGATGATTAT
CATATAATTTCTGTTGAATTACGTTAAGCATGTAATAATTAACATGTAATGCATGACGTTATTTATGAGA
TGGGTTTTTATGATTAGAGTCCCGCAATTATACATTTAATACGCGATAGAAAACAAAATATAGCGCGCAA
ACTAGGATAAATTATCGCGCGCGGTGTCATCTATGTTACTAGATCGGGAATTGGTTCCGGAACCAATTCG
TAATCATGGTCATAGCTGTTTCCTGTGTGAAATTGTTATCCGCTCACAATTCCACACAACATACGAGCCG
GAAGCATAAAGTGTAAAGCCTGGGGTGCCTAATGAGTGAGCTAACTCACATTAGGCTGAATTAGGCGCGC
CTATTTCTATTAATTCCCGATCTAGTAACATAGATGACACCGCGCGCGATAATTTATCCTAGTTTGCGCG
CTATATTTTGTTTTCTATCGCGTATTAAATGTATAATTGCGGGACTCTAATCATAAAAACCCATCTCATA
AATAACGTCATGCATTACATGTTAATTATTACATGCTTAACGTAATTCAACAGAAATTATATGATAATCA
TCGCAAGACCGGCAACAGGATTCAATCTTAAGAAACTTTATTGCCAAATGTTTGAACGATCGGGGAAATT
CGGGGGATCGATCCCGCGAACTGTGGACGAGAACTGTGCCACCAAGCGTAAGGCCGTTCTCTCGCATTTG
CCTTGCTAGGCTCGCGCGAGTTGCTGGCTGAGGCGTTCTCGAAATCAGCTCTTGTTCGGTCGGCATCTAC
TCTATTCCTTTGCCCTCGGACGAGTGCTGGGGCGTCGGTTTCCACTATCGGCGAGTACTTCTACACAGCC
ATCGGTCCAGACGGCCGCGCTTCTGCGGGCGATTTGTGTACGCCCGACAGTCCCGGCTCCGGATCGGACG
ATTGCGTCGCATCGACCCTGCGCCCAAGCTGCATCATCGAAATTGCCGTCAACCAAGCTCTGATAGAGTT
GGTCAAGACCAATGCGGAGCATATACGCCCGGAGCCGCGGCGATCCTGCAAGCTCCGGATGCCTCCGCTC
GAAGTAGCGCGTCTGCTGCTCCATACAAGCCAACCACGGCCTCCAGAAGAAGATGTTGGCGACCTCGTAT
TGGGAATCCCCGAACATCGCCTCGCTCCAGTCAATGACCGCTGTTATGCGGCCATTGTCCGTCAGGACAT
TGTTGGAGCCGAAATCCGCGTGCACGAGGTGCCGGACTTCGGGGCAGTCCTCGGCCCAAAGCATCAGCTC
ATCGAGAGCCTGCGCGACGGACGCACTGACGGTGTCGTCCATCACAGTTTGCCAGTGATACACATGGGGA
TCAGCAATCGCGCATATGAAATCACGCCATGTAGTGTATTGACCGATTCCTTGCGGTCCGAATGGGCCGA
ACCCGCTCGTCTGGCTAAGATCGGCCGCAGCGATCGCATCCATGGCCTCCGCGACCGGCTGCAGAACAGC
GGGCAGTTCGGTTTCAGGCAGGTCTTGCAACGTGACACCCTGTGCACGGCGGGAGATGCAATAGGTCAGG
CTCTCGCTGAATGCCCCAATGTCAAGCACTTCCGGAATCGGGAGCGCGGCCGATGCAAAGTGCCGATAAA
CATAACGATCTTTGTAGAAACCATCGGCGCAGCTATTTACCCGCAGGACATATCCACGCCCTCCTACATC
GAAGCTGAAAGCACGAGATTCTTCGCCCTCCGAGAGCTGCATCAGGTCGGAGACGCTGTCGAACTTTTCG
ATCAGAAACTTCTCGACAGACGTCGCGGTGAGTTCAGGCTTTTTCATATCTTATTGCCCCCCGGGATCAG
ATCTGGATTGAGAGTGAATATGAGACTCTAATTGGATACCGAGGGGAATTTATGGAACGTCAGTGGAGCA
TTTTTGACAAGAAATATTTGCTAGCTGATAGTGACCTTAGGCGACTTTTGAACGCGCAATAATGGTTTCT
GACGTATGTGCTTAGCTCATTAAACTCCAGAAACCCGCGGCTGAGTGGCTCCTTCAACGTTGCGGTTCTG
TCAGTTCCAAACGTAAAACGGCTTGTCCCGCGTCATCGGCGGGGGTCATAACGTGACTCCCTTAATTCTC
CGCTCATGATCTTGATCCCCTGCGCCATCAGATCCTTGGCGGCAAGAAAGCCATCCAGTTTACTTTGCAG
GGCTTCCCAACCTTACCAGAGGGCGCCCCAGCTGGCAATTCCGGTTCGCTTGCTGTCCATAAAACCGCCC
AGTCTAGCTATCGCCATGTAAGCCCACTGCAAGCTACCTGCTTTCTCTTTGCGCTTGCGTTTTCCCTTGT
CCAGATAGCCCAGTAGCTGACATTCATCCGGGGTCAGCACCGTTTCTGCGGACTGGCTTTCTACGTGTTC
CGCTTCCTTTAGCAGCCCTTGCGCCCTGAGTGCTTGCGGCAGCGTGAAGCTGATCCGTCGAGATTAATAG
AAATAAATTCAGCCTAATTCGGCGTTAATTCAGTACATTAAAAACGTCCGCAATGTGTTATTAAGTTGTC
TAAGCGTCAATTTGTTTACACCACAATATATCCTGCCACCAGCCAGCCAACAGCTCCCCGACCGGCAGCT
CGGCACAAAATCACCACTCGATACAGGCAGCCCATCAGTCCGGGACGGCGTCAGCGGGAGAGCCGTTGTA
AGGCGGCAGACTTTGCTCATGTTACCGATGCTATTCGGAAGAACGGCAACTAAGCTGCCGGGTTTGAAAC
ACGGATGATCTCGCGGAGGGTAGCATGTTGATTGTAACGATGACAGAGCGTTGCTGCCTGTGATCAATTC
GGGCACGAACCCAGTGGACATAAGCCTGTTCGGTTCGTAAGCTGTAATGCAAGTAGCGTATGCGCTCACG
CAACTGGTCCAGAACCTTGACCGAACGCAGCGGTGGTAACGGCGCAGTGGCGGTTTTCATGGCTTGTTAT
GACTGTTTTTTTGGGGTACAGTCTATGCCTCGGGCATCCAAGCAGCAAGCGCGTTACGCCGTGGGTCGAT
GTTTGATGTTATGGAGCAGCAACGATGTTACGCAGCAGGGCAGTCGCCCTAAAACAAAGTTAAACATCAT
GGGGGAAGCGGTGATCGCCGAAGTATCGACTCAACTATCAGAGGTAGTTGGCGTCATCGAGCGCCATCTC
GAACCGACGTTGCTGGCCGTACATTTGTACGGCTCCGCAGTGGATGGCGGCCTGAAGCCACACAGTGATA
TTGATTTGCTGGTTACGGTGACCGTAAGGCTTGATGAAACAACGCGGCGAGCTTTGATCAACGACCTTTT
GGAAACTTCGGCTTCCCCTGGAGAGAGCGAGATTCTCCGCGCTGTAGAAGTCACCATTGTTGTGCACGAC
GACATCATTCCGTGGCGTTATCCAGCTAAGCGCGAACTGCAATTTGGAGAATGGCAGCGCAATGACATTC
TTGCAGGTATCTTCGAGCCAGCCACGATCGACATTGATCTGGCTATCTTGCTGACAAAAGCAAGAGAACA
TAGCGTTGCCTTGGTAGGTCCAGCGGCGGAGGAACTCTTTGATCCGGTTCCTGAACAGGATCTATTTGAG
GCGCTAAATGAAACCTTAACGCTATGGAACTCGCCGCCCGACTGGGCTGGCGATGAGCGAAATGTAGTGC
TTACGTTGTCCCGCATTTGGTACAGCGCAGTAACCGGCAAAATCGCGCCGAAGGATGTCGCTGCCGACTG
GGCAATGGAGCGCCTGCCGGCCCAGTATCAGCCCGTCATACTTGAAGCTAGACAGGCTTATCTTGGACAA
GAAGAAGATCGCTTGGCCTCGCGCGCAGATCAGTTGGAAGAATTTGTCCACTACGTGAAAGGCGAGATCA
CCAAGGTAGTCGGCAAATAATGTCTAGCTAGAAATTCGTTCAAGCCGACGCCGCTTCGCGGCGCGGCTTA
ACTCAAGCGTTAGATGCACTAAGCACATAATTGCTCACAGCCAAACTATCAGGTCAAGTCTGCTTTTATT
ATTTTTAAGCGTGCATAATAAGCCCTACACAAATTGGGAGATATATCATGCATGACCAAAATCCCTTAAC
GTGAGTTTTCGTTCCACTGAGCGTCAGACCCCGTAGAAAAGATCAAAGGATCTTCTTGAGATCCTTTTTT
TCTGCGCGTAATCTGCTGCTTGCAAACAAAAAAACCACCGCTACCAGCGGTGGTTTGTTTGCCGGATCAA
GAGCTACCAACTCTTTTTCCGAAGGTAACTGGCTTCAGCAGAGCGCAGATACCAAATACTGTCCTTCTAG
TGTAGCCGTAGTTAGGCCACCACTTCAAGAACTCTGTAGCACCGCCTACATACCTCGCTCTGCTAATCCT
GTTACCAGTGGCTGCTGCCAGTGGCGATAAGTCGTGTCTTACCGGGTTGGACTCAAGACGATAGTTACCG
GATAAGGCGCAGCGGTCGGGCTGAACGGGGGGTTCGTGCACACAGCCCAGCTTGGAGCGAACGACCTACA
CCGAACTGAGATACCTACAGCGTGAGCTATGAGAAAGCGCCACGCTTCCCGAAGGGAGAAAGGCGGACAG
GTATCCGGTAAGCGGCAGGGTCGGAACAGGAGAGCGCACGAGGGAGCTTCCAGGGGGAAACGCCTGGTAT
CTTTATAGTCCTGTCGGGTTTCGCCACCTCTGACTTGAGCGTCGATTTTTGTGATGCTCGTCAGGGGGGC
GGAGCCTATGGAAAAACGCCAGCAACGCGGCCTTTTTACGGTTCCTGGCCTTTTGCTGGCCTTTTGCTCA
CATGTTCTTTCCTGCGTTATCCCCTGATTCTGTGGATAACCGTATTACCGCCTTTGAGTGAGCTGATACC
GCTCGCCGCAGCCGAACGACCGAGCGCAGCGAGTCAGTGAGCGAGGAAGCGGAAGAGCGCCTGATGCGGT
ATTTTCTCCTTACGCATCTGTGCGGTATTTCACACCGCATATGGTGCACTCTCAGTACAATCTGCTCTGA
TGCCGCATAGTTAAGCCAGTATACACTCCGCTATCGCTACGTGACTGGGTCATGGCTGCGCCCCGACACC
CGCCAACACCCGCTGACGCGCCCTGACGGGCTTGTCTGCTCCCGGCATCCGCTTACAGACAAGCTGTGAC
CGTCTCCGGGAGCTGCATGTGTCAGAGGTTTTCACCGTCATCACCGAAACGCGCGAGGCAGGGTGCCTTG
ATGTGGGCGCCGGCGGTCGAGTGGCGACGGCGCGGCTTGTCCGCGCCCTGGTAGATTGCCTGGCCGTAGG
CCAGCCATTTTTGAGCGGCCAGCGGCCGCGATAGGCCGACGCGAAGCGGCGGGGCGTAGGGAGCGCAGCG
ACCGAAGGGTAGGCGCTTTTTGCAGCTCTTCGGCTGTGCGCTGGCCAGACAGTTATGCACAGGCCAGGCG
GGTTTTAAGAGTTTTAATAAGTTTTAAAGAGTTTTAGGCGGAAAAATCGCCTTTTTTCTCTTTTATATCA
GTCACTTACATGTGTGACCGGTTCCCAATGTACGGCTTTGGGTTCCCAATGTACGGGTTCCGGTTCCCAA
TGTACGGCTTTGGGTTCCCAATGTACGTGCTATCCACAGGAAAGAGACCTTTTCGACCTTTTTCCCCTGC
TAGGGCAATTTGCCCTAGCATCTGCTCCGTACATTAGGAACCGGCGGATGCTTCGCCCTCGATCAGGTTG
CGGTAGCGCATGACTAGGATCGGGCCAGCCTGCCCCGCCTCCTCCTTCAAATCGTACTCCGGCAGGTCAT
TTGACCCGATCAGCTTGCGCACGGTGAAACAGAACTTCTTGAACTCTCCGGCGCTGCCACTGCGTTCGTA
GATCGTCTTGAACAACCATCTGGCTTCTGCCTTGCCTGCGGCGCGGCGTGCCAGGCGGTAGAGAAAACGG
CCGATGCCGGGATCGATCAAAAAGTAATCGGGGTGAACCGTCAGCACGTCCGGGTTCTTGCCTTCTGTGA
TCTCGCGGTACATCCAATCAGCTAGCTCGATCTCGATGTACTCCGGCCGCCCGGTTTCGCTCTTTACGAT
CTTGTAGCGGCTAATCAAGGCTTCACCCTCGGATACCGTCACCAGGCGGCCGTTCTTGGCCTTCTTCGTA
CGCTGCATGGCAACGTGCGTGGTGTTTAACCGAATGCAGGTTTCTACCAGGTCGTCTTTCTGCTTTCCGC
CATCGGCTCGCCGGCAGAACTTGAGTACGTCCGCAACGTGTGGACGGAACACGCGGCCGGGCTTGTCTCC
CTTCCCTTCCCGGTATCGGTTCATGGATTCGGTTAGATGGGAAACCGCCATCAGTACCAGGTCGTAATCC
CACACACTGGCCATGCCGGCCGGCCCTGCGGAAACCTCTACGTGCCCGTCTGGAAGCTCGTAGCGGATCA
CCTCGCCAGCTCGTCGGTCACGCTTCGACAGACGGAAAACGGCCACGTCCATGATGCTGCGACTATCGCG
GGTGCCCACGTCATAGAGCATCGGAACGAAAAAATCTGGTTGCTCGTCGCCCTTGGGCGGCTTCCTAATC
GACGGCGCACCGGCTGCCGGCGGTTGCCGGGATTCTTTGCGGATTCGATCAGCGGCCGCTTGCCACGATT
CACCGGGGCGTGCTTCTGCCTCGATGCGTTGCCGCTGGGCGGCCTGCGCGGCCTTCAACTTCTCCACCAG
GTCATCACCCAGCGCCGCGCCGATTTGTACCGGGCCGGATGGTTTGCGACCGCTCACGCCGATTCCTCGG
GCTTGGGGGTTCCAGTGCCATTGCAGGGCCGGCAGACAACCCAGCCGCTTACGCCTGGCCAACCGCCCGT
TCCTCCACACATGGGGCATTCCACGGCGTCGGTGCCTGGTTGTTCTTGATTTTCCATGCCGCCTCCTTTA
GCCGCTAAAATTCATCTACTCATTTATTCATTTGCTCATTTACTCTGGTAGCTGCGCGATGTATTCAGAT
AGCAGCTCGGTAATGGTCTTGCCTTGGCGTACCGCGTACATCTTCAGCTTGGTGTGATCCTCCGCCGGCA
ACTGAAAGTTGACCCGCTTCATGGCTGGCGTGTCTGCCAGGCTGGCCAACGTTGCAGCCTTGCTGCTGCG
TGCGCTCGGACGGCCGGCACTTAGCGTGTTTGTGCTTTTGCTCATTTTCTCTTTACCTCATTAACTCAAA
TGAGTTTTGATTTAATTTCAGCGGCCAGCGCCTGGACCTCGCGGGCAGCGTCGCCCTCGGGTTCTGATTC
AAGAACGGTTGTGCCGGCGGCGGCAGTGCCTGGGTAGCTCACGCGCTGCGTGATACGGGACTCAAGAATG
GGCAGCTCGTACCCGGCCAGCGCCTCGGCAACCTCACCGCCGATGCGCGTGCCTTTGATCGCCCGCGACA
CGACAAAGGCCGCTTGTAGCCTTCCATCCGTGACCTCAATGCGCTGCTTAACCAGCTCCACCAGGTCGGC
GGTGGCCCATATGTCGTAAGGGCTTGGCTGCACCGGAATCAGCACGAAGTCGGCTGCCTTGATCGCGGAC
ACAGCCAAGTCCGCCGCCTGGGGCGCTCCGTCGATCACTACGAAGTCGCGCCGGCCGATGGCCTTCACGT
CGCGGTCAATCGTCGGGCGGTCGATGCCGACAACGGTTAGCGGTTGATCTTCCCGCACGGCCGCCCAATC
GCGGGCACTGCCCTGGGGATCGGAATCGACTAACAGAACATCGGCCCCGGCGAGTTGCAGGGCGCGGGCT
AGATGGGTTGCGATGGTCGTCTTGCCTGACCCGCCTTTCTGGTTAAGTACAGCGATAACCTTCATGCGTT
CCCCTTGCGTATTTGTTTATTTACTCATCGCATCATATACGCAGCGACCGCATGACGCAAGCTGTTTTAC
TCAAATACACATCACCTTTTTAGACGGCGGCGCTCGGTTTCTTCAGCGGCCAAGCTGGCCGGCCAGGCCG
CCAGCTTGGCATCAGACAAACCGGCCAGGATTTCATGCAGCCGCACGGTTGAGACGTGCGCGGGCGGCTC
GAACACGTACCCGGCCGCGATCATCTCCGCCTCGATCTCTTCGGTAATGAAAAACGGTTCGTCCTGGCCG
TCCTGGTGCGGTTTCATGCTTGTTCCTCTTGGCGTTCATTCTCGGCGGCCGCCAGGGCGTCGGCCTCGGT
CAATGCGTCCTCACGGAAGGCACCGCGCCGCCTGGCCTCGGTGGGCGTCACTTCCTCGCTGCGCTCAAGT
GCGCGGTACAGGGTCGAGCGATGCACGCCAAGCAGTGCAGCCGCCTCTTTCACGGTGCGGCCTTCCTGGT
CGATCAGCTCGCGGGCGTGCGCGATCTGTGCCGGGGTGAGGGTAGGGCGGGGGCCAAACTTCACGCCTCG
GGCCTTGGCGGCCTCGCGCCCGCTCCGGGTGCGGTCGATGATTAGGGAACGCTCGAACTCGGCAATGCCG
GCGAACACGGTCAACACCATGCGGCCGGCCGGCGTGGTGGTGTCGGCCCACGGCTCTGCCAGGCTACGCA
GGCCCGCGCCGGCCTCCTGGATGCGCTCGGCAATGTCCAGTAGGTCGCGGGTGCTGCGGGCCAGGCGGTC
TAGCCTGGTCACTGTCACAACGTCGCCAGGGCGTAGGTGGTCAAGCATCCTGGCCAGCTCCGGGCGGTCG
CGCCTGGTGCCGGTGATCTTCTCGGAAAACAGCTTGGTGCAGCCGGCCGCGTGCAGTTCGGCCCGTTGGT
TGGTCAAGTCCTGGTCGTCGGTGCTGACGCGGGCATAGCCCAGCAGGCCAGCGGCGGCGCTCTTGTTCAT
GGCGTAATGTCTCCGGTTCTAGTCGCAAGTATTCTACTTTATGCGACTAAAACACGCGACAAGAAAACGC
CAGGAAAAGGGCAGGGCGGCAGCCTGTCGCGTAACTTAGGACTTGTGCGACATGTCGTTTTCAGAAGACG
GCTGCACTGAACGTCAGAAGCCGACTGCACTATAGCAGCGGAGGGGTTGGATCAAAGTACTTTGATCCCG
AGGGGAACCCTGTGGTTGGCATGCACATACAAATGGACGAACGGATAAACCT
