>Addgene plasmid #74874 | pGWB540 | addgene partial sequence | sequence record 162876 | ccdB-Fwd 5'-GCATGATGACCACCGATATG-3'
GGCTGATCTCAGCCACCGCGAAAATGACATCAAAAACGCCATTAACCTGATGTTCTGGGGAATATAAATG
TCAGGCTCCCTTATACACAGCCAGTCTGCAGGTCGACCATAGTGACTGGATATGTTGTGTTTTACAGTAT
TATGTAGTCTGTTTTTTATGCAAAATCTAATTTAATATATTGATATTTATATCATTTTACGTTTCTCGTT
CAGCTTTCTTGTACAAAGTGGTTGATAACAGCATGGTGAGCAAGGGCGAGGAGCTGTTCACCGGGGTGGT
GCCCATCCTGGTCGAGCTGGACGGCGACGTAAACGGCCACAAGTTCAGCGTGTCCGGCGAGGGCGAGGGC
GATGCCACCTACGGCAAGCTGACCCTGAAGTTCATCTGCACCACCGGCAAGCTGCCCGTGCCCTGGCCCA
CCCTCGTGACCACCTTCGGCTACGGCCTGCAGTGCTTCGCCCGCTACCCCGACCACATGAAGCAGCACGA
CTTCTTCAAGTCCGCCATGCCCGAAGGCTACGTCCAGGAGCGCACCATCTTCTTCAAGGACGACGGCAAC
TACAAGACCCGCGCCGAGGTGAAGTTCGAGGGCGACACCCTGGTGAACCGCATCGAGCTGAAGGGCATCG
ACTTCAAGGAGGACGGCAACATCCTGGGGCACAAGCTGGAGTACAACTACAACAGCCACAACGTCTATAT
CATGGCCGACAAGCAGAAGAACGGCATCAAGGTGAACTTCAAGATCCGCCACAACATCGAGGACGGCAGC
GTGCAGCTCGCCGACCACTACCAGCAGAACACCCCCATCGGCGACGGCCCCGTGCTGCTGCCCGACAACC
ACTACCTGAGCTACCAGTCCGCCCTGAGCAAAGACCCCAACGAGAAGCGCGATCACATG
